Addgene plasmid #227774: p155ME-loxP-dsR-loxP-Cas9-t2A-GFP
Purpose: Middle-entry vector with dsRed flanked by loxP sites and spCas9-GFP for Gateway cloning
Depositing lab: Bushra Raj. Depositing organization: University of Pennsylvania. Publication: Barcoding Notch signaling in the developing brain. Siniscalco AM, Perera RP, Greenslade JE, Veeravenkatasubramanian H, Masters A, Doll HM, Raj B. Development. 2024 Nov 22:dev.203102. doi: 10.1242/dev.203102. PubMed 39575683.
Backbone
  Vector backbone: Middle entry Cas9-t2A-GFP
  Total vector size (bp): 8941
  Vector type: CRISPR
Growth in bacteria
  Bacterial resistance: Kanamycin, 50 μg/mL
  Growth temperature: 37°C
  Growth strain: NEB Stable
  Copy number: Unknown
Gene/Insert
  Gene/Insert name: loxP-dsR-loxP
  Species: D. rerio (zebrafish)
  Insert size (bp): 1253
  Cloning method: Gibson Cloning
  Sequencing primers: 5′ AACGGCCACGAGTTCGAGATC
Terms and licenses: Academic/Nonprofit Terms; Industry Terms: Not Available to Industry
How to cite: p155ME-loxP-dsR-loxP-Cas9-t2A-GFP was a gift from Bushra Raj (Addgene plasmid # 227774 ; http://n2t.net/addgene:227774 ; RRID:Addgene_227774)
