[The description below was written by a language model from this plasmid's Addgene catalogue record and pLannotate feature annotations shown in this document.]
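Description:
p155ME-loxP-dsR-loxP-Cas9-t2A-GFP is an 8.9 kb Gateway middle-entry clone for building Cre-dependent Cas9 expression constructs, catalogued as a CRISPR vector with zebrafish listed as the associated species. It is propagated in E. coli on a high-copy ColE1/pUC-type origin with kanamycin selection (aph(3')-Ia). The backbone carries rrnB T1 and T2 terminators upstream of the cassette. Small lacI, lacZα and pBluescript polylinker fragments are cloning remnants, and T7 and T3 phage promoters lie near the recombination sites.

The payload sits between attL1 and attL2, which allow LR Clonase-mediated transfer into a destination vector together with other entry elements. As expected for a middle-entry clone, no eukaryotic promoter is annotated within the cassette, so expression depends on whichever promoter is supplied from a 5′ entry clone during assembly. Downstream of attL1 is a loxP site, a DsRed2 coding sequence, an SV40 polyadenylation signal with adjoining SV40 and M13-derived fragments, and a second loxP in the same orientation. This roughly 1.25 kb floxed unit was inserted by Gibson cloning into a parental Cas9-t2A-GFP entry vector. It is followed by the Streptococcus pyogenes Cas9 open reading frame and then EGFP. By the construct name the two are linked through a T2A self-cleaving peptide, although that element is not separately annotated.

In the assembled transgene, cells should express DsRed, with transcription ending at the poly(A) signal. Cre recombination excises the floxed cassette, switching cells from red to green fluorescence and turning on Cas9. This allows genome editing to be restricted to Cre-expressing lineages. The associated publication concerns barcoding of Notch signalling in the developing brain.
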