Features (pLannotate 1.2.2; 22 found; start..end, strand, type, name):
    772..1488    +  CDS            EGFP: EGFP is a basic (constitutively fluorescent) green fluorescent protein published in 1996, derived from Aequorea victoria. It is reported to be a rapidly-maturing weak dimer with moderate acid sensitivity.
   1491..1515    -  misc_feature   MCS (fragment): pBluescript multiple cloning site
   1528..1546    -  promoter       T3 promoter: promoter for bacteriophage T3 RNA polymerase
   1575..1674    -  protein_bind   attL2: mutant version of attL; recombination site for the Gateway® LR reaction LR Clonase™
   1692..1710    -  promoter       T7 promoter: promoter for bacteriophage T7 RNA polymerase
   1844..2653    +  CDS            KanR: aminoglycoside phosphotransferase; aph(3')-Ia; confers resistance to kanamycin in bacteria or G418 (Geneticin®) in eukaryotes
   2800..3388    +  rep_origin     ori: high-copy-number ColE1/pMB1/pBR322/pUC origin of replication
   3571..3663    +  CDS            lacI (fragment): lac repressor; lacI; The lac repressor binds to the lac operator to inhibit transcription in E. coli. This inhibition can be relieved by adding lactose or isopropyl-β-D-thiogalactopyranoside (IPTG).
   3718..3745    -  terminator     rrnB T2 terminator: transcription terminator T2 from the E. coli rrnB gene
   3877..3920    +  terminator     rrnB T1 terminator: Escherichia coli rrnB; transcription terminator T1 from the E. coli rrnB gene
   3967..4003    -  CDS            lacZα (fragment): LacZα fragment of β-galactosidase; lacZ fragment
   4019..4118    +  protein_bind   attL1: mutant version of attL; recombination site for the Gateway® LR reaction LR Clonase™
   4118..4138    -  CDS            lacZα (fragment): LacZα fragment of β-galactosidase; lacZ fragment
   4146..4164    +  promoter       T7 promoter: promoter for bacteriophage T7 RNA polymerase
   4173..4194    -  misc_feature   MCS (fragment): pBluescript multiple cloning site
   4203..4236    +  protein_bind   loxP: Cre-mediated recombination occurs in the 8-bp core sequence (GCATACAT). Cre recombinase
   4249..4923    +  CDS            DsRed2: DsRed2 is a basic (constitutively fluorescent) red fluorescent protein published in 2006, derived from Discosoma sp..
   4941..5024    +  CDS            large T antigen (fragment): large T antigen from SV40 (simian virus 40)
   5047..5168    +  polyA_signal   SV40 poly(A) signal: SV40 polyadenylation signal
   5175..5421    -  rep_origin     M13 ori (fragment) (sequence partly withheld): M13 bacteriophage origin of replication; arrow indicates direction of (+) strand synthesis
   5422..5455    +  protein_bind   loxP: Cre-mediated recombination occurs in the 8-bp core sequence (GCATACAT). Cre recombinase
   5501..660     +  CDS            cas9 (across the origin): CAS9_STRP1 - Also known as csn1 From Streptococcus pyogenes serotype M1.
>Addgene plasmid #227774 | p155ME-loxP-dsR-loxP-Cas9-t2A-GFP | addgene full sequence | sequence record 455550 | Addgene NGS Result
GTGGAGAAGGGCAAAAGCAAGAAACTGAAATCTGTCAAGGAGCTGCTGGGTATCACAATTATGGAGAGAA
GCTCTTTCGAGAAGAACCCAATCGATTTTCTGGAGGCCAAAGGTTATAAGGAAGTGAAGAAAGACCTGAT
CATTAAACTGCCCAAGTACAGTCTGTTTGAGCTGGAAAACGGCAGGAAACGCATGCTGGCAAGCGCTGGA
GAGCTGCAGAAAGGCAATGAACTGGCCCTGCCTTCTAAGTACGTGAACTTCCTGTATCTGGCAAGCCACT
ACGAGAAGCTGAAAGGATCTCCAGAGGATAACGAACAGAAACAGCTGTTTGTGGAGCAGCACAAGCATTA
TCTGGACGAGATCATTGAACAGATTAGCGAGTTCTCTAAAAGAGTGATCCTGGCCGACGCAAATCTGGAT
AAGGTCCTGTCTGCTTACAACAAACACAGAGATAAGCCCATCAGGGAGCAGGCCGAAAATATCATTCATC
TGTTCACTCTGACAAACCTGGGCGCACCTGCAGCTTTCAAGTACTTCGACACTACAATCGATAGAAAGAG
GTACACCTCCACTAAGGAGGTGCTGGACGCTACACTGATCCATCAGAGTATTACCGGCCTGTACGAAACA
AGGATTGACCTGTCTCAGCTGGGTGGCGACTCACCGGTGGGATCCCCTAAGAAGAAGAGAAAGGTGAGGT
CTGGTGGCGGAGAGGGCAGAGGCAGTCTGCTGACATGCGGTGACGTGGAAGAGAATCCCGGCCCTTCTAG
AATGGTGAGCAAGGGCGAAGAGCTGTTCACCGGGGTGGTGCCCATCCTGGTCGAGCTGGACGGCGACGTA
AACGGCCACAAGTTCAGCGTGTCCGGCGAGGGCGAGGGCGATGCCACCTACGGCAAGCTGACCCTGAAGT
TCATCTGCACCACCGGCAAGCTGCCCGTGCCCTGGCCCACCCTCGTGACCACCCTGACCTACGGCGTGCA
GTGCTTCAGCCGCTACCCCGACCACATGAAGCAGCACGACTTCTTCAAGTCCGCCATGCCCGAAGGCTAC
GTCCAGGAGCGCACCATCTTCTTCAAGGACGACGGCAACTACAAGACCCGCGCCGAGGTGAAGTTCGAGG
GCGACACCCTGGTGAACCGCATCGAGCTGAAGGGCATCGACTTCAAGGAGGACGGCAACATCCTGGGGCA
CAAGCTGGAGTACAACTACAACAGCCACAACGTCTATATCATGGCCGACAAGCAGAAGAACGGCATCAAG
GTGAACTTCAAGATCCGCCACAACATCGAGGACGGCAGCGTGCAGCTCGCCGACCACTACCAGCAGAACA
CCCCCATCGGCGACGGCCCCGTGCTGCTGCCCGACAACCACTACCTGAGCACCCAGTCCGCCCTGAGCAA
AGACCCCAACGAGAAGCGCGATCACATGGTCCTGCTGGAGTTCGTGACCGCCGCCGGGATCACTCTCGGC
ATGGACGAGCTGTACAAGTAAGCGGCCGCCACCGCGGTGGAGCTCCAGCTTTTGTTCCCTTTAGTGAGGG
TTAATTGCGCGCTTGGCGTAATCATGGTCATAGCACCCAGCTTTCTTGTACAAAGTTGGCATTATAAGAA
AGCATTGCTTATCAATTTGTTGCAACGAACAGGTCACTATCAGTCAAAATAAAATCATTATTTGCCATCC
AGCTGATATCCCCTATAGTGAGTCGTATTACATGGTCATAGCTGTTTCCTGGCAGCTCTGGCCCGTGTCT
CAAAATCTCTGATGTTACATTGCACAAGATAAAAATATATCATCATGAACAATAAAACTGTCTGCTTACA
TAAACAGTAATACAAGGGGTGTTATGAGCCATATTCAACGGGAAACGTCGAGGCCGCGATTAAATTCCAA
CATGGATGCTGATTTATATGGGTATAAATGGGCTCGCGATAATGTCGGGCAATCAGGTGCGACAATCTAT
CGCTTGTATGGGAAGCCCGATGCGCCAGAGTTGTTTCTGAAACATGGCAAAGGTAGCGTTGCCAATGATG
TTACAGATGAGATGGTCAGACTAAACTGGCTGACGGAATTTATGCCTCTTCCGACCATCAAGCATTTTAT
CCGTACTCCTGATGATGCATGGTTACTCACCACTGCGATCCCCGGAAAAACAGCATTCCAGGTATTAGAA
GAATATCCTGATTCAGGTGAAAATATTGTTGATGCGCTGGCAGTGTTCCTGCGCCGGTTGCATTCGATTC
CTGTTTGTAATTGTCCTTTTAACAGCGATCGCGTATTTCGTCTCGCTCAGGCGCAATCACGAATGAATAA
CGGTTTGGTTGATGCGAGTGATTTTGATGACGAGCGTAATGGCTGGCCTGTTGAACAAGTCTGGAAAGAA
ATGCATAAACTTTTGCCATTCTCACCGGATTCAGTCGTCACTCATGGTGATTTCTCACTTGATAACCTTA
TTTTTGACGAGGGGAAATTAATAGGTTGTATTGATGTTGGACGAGTCGGAATCGCAGACCGATACCAGGA
TCTTGCCATCCTATGGAACTGCCTCGGTGAGTTTTCTCCTTCATTACAGAAACGGCTTTTTCAAAAATAT
GGTATTGATAATCCTGATATGAATAAATTGCAGTTTCATTTGATGCTCGATGAGTTTTTCTAATCAGAAT
TGGTTAATTGGTTGTAACACTGGCAGAGCATTACGCTGACTTGACGGGACGGCGCAAGCTCATGACCAAA
ATCCCTTAACGTGAGTTACGCGTCGTTCCACTGAGCGTCAGACCCCGTAGAAAAGATCAAAGGATCTTCT
TGAGATCCTTTTTTTCTGCGCGTAATCTGCTGCTTGCAAACAAAAAAACCACCGCTACCAGCGGTGGTTT
GTTTGCCGGATCAAGAGCTACCAACTCTTTTTCCGAAGGTAACTGGCTTCAGCAGAGCGCAGATACCAAA
TACTGTTCTTCTAGTGTAGCCGTAGTTAGGCCACCACTTCAAGAACTCTGTAGCACCGCCTACATACCTC
GCTCTGCTAATCCTGTTACCAGTGGCTGCTGCCAGTGGCGATAAGTCGTGTCTTACCGGGTTGGACTCAA
GACGATAGTTACCGGATAAGGCGCAGCGGTCGGGCTGAACGGGGGGTTCGTGCACACAGCCCAGCTTGGA
GCGAACGACCTACACCGAACTGAGATACCTACAGCGTGAGCTATGAGAAAGCGCCACGCTTCCCGAAGGG
AGAAAGGCGGACAGGTATCCGGTAAGCGGCAGGGTCGGAACAGGAGAGCGCACGAGGGAGCTTCCAGGGG
GAAACGCCTGGTATCTTTATAGTCCTGTCGGGTTTCGCCACCTCTGACTTGAGCGTCGATTTTTGTGATG
CTCGTCAGGGGGGCGGAGCCTATGGAAAAACGCCAGCAACGCGGCCTTTTTACGGTTCCTGGCCTTTTGC
TGGCCTTTTGCTCACATGTTCTTTCCTGCGTTATCCCCTGATTCTGTGGATAACCGTATTACCGCCTTTG
AGTGAGCTGATACCGCTCGCCGCAGCCGAACGACCGAGCGCAGCGAGTCAGTGAGCGAGGAAGCGGAAGA
GCGCCCAATACGCAAACCGCCTCTCCCCGCGCGTTGGCCGATTCATTAATGCAGCTGGCACGACAGGTTT
CCCGACTGGAAAGCGGGCAGTGAGCGCAACGCAATTAATACGCGTACCGCTAGCCAGGAAGAGTTTGTAG
AAACGCAAAAAGGCCATCCGTCAGGATGGCCTTCTGCTTAGTTTGATGCCTGGCAGTTTATGGCGGGCGT
CCTGCCCGCCACCCTCCGGGCCGTTGCTTCACAACGTTCAAATCCGCTCCCGGCGGATTTGTCCTACTCA
GGAGAGCGTTCACCGACAAACAACAGATAAAACGAAAGGCCCAGTCTTCCGACTGAGCCTTTCGTTTTAT
TTGATGCCTGGCAGTTCCCTACTCTCGCGTTAACGCTAGCATGGATGTTTTCCCAGTCACGACGTTGTAA
AACGACGGCCAGTCTTAAGCTCGGGCCCCAAATAATGATTTTATTTTGACTGATAGTGACCTGTTCGTTG
CAACAAATTGATGAGCAATGCTTTTTTATAATGCCAACTTTGTACAAAAAAGCAGGCTTGTAAAACGACG
GCCAGTGAGCGCGCGTAATACGACTCACTATAGGGCGAATTGGGTACCGGGCCCCCCCTCGAGGGCCGGC
CTATAACTTCGTATAGCATACATTATACGAAGTTATCCGGTCGCCACCATGGCCTCCTCCGAGAACGTCA
TCACCGAGTTCATGCGCTTCAAGGTGCGCATGGAGGGCACCGTGAACGGCCACGAGTTCGAGATCGAGGG
CGAGGGCGAGGGCCGCCCCTACGAGGGCCACAACACCGTGAAGCTGAAGGTGACCAAGGGCGGCCCCCTG
CCCTTCGCCTGGGACATCCTGTCCCCCCAGTTCCAGTACGGCTCCAAGGTGTACGTGAAGCACCCCGCCG
ACATCCCCGACTACAAGAAGCTGTCCTTCCCCGAGGGCTTCAAGTGGGAGCGCGTGATGAACTTTGAGGA
CGGCGGCGTGGCGACCGTGACCCAGGACTCCTCCCTGCAGGACGGCTGCTTCATCTACAAGGTGAAGTTC
ATCGGCGTGAACTTCCCCTCCGACGGCCCCGTGATGCAGAAGAAGACCATGGGCTGGGAGGCCTCCACCG
AGCGCCTGTACCCCCGCGACGGCGTGCTGAAGGGCGAGACCCACAAGGCCCTGAAGCTGAAGGACGGCGG
CCACTACCTGGTGGAGTTCAAGTCCATCTACATGGCCAAGAAGCCCGTGCAGCTGCCCGGCTACTACTAC
GTGGACGCCAAGCTGGACATCACCTCCCACAACGAGGACTACACCATCGTGGAGCAGTACGAGCGCACCG
AGGGCCGCCACCACCTGTTCCTGTAGCGGCCGCGACTCTAGATCATAATCAGCCATACCACATTTGTAGA
GGTTTTACTTGCTTTAAAAAACCTCCCACACCTCCCCCTGAACCTGAAACATAAAATGAATGCAATTGTT
GTTGTTAACTTGTTTATTGCAGCTTATAATGGTTACAAATAAAGCAATAGCATCACAAATTTCACAAATA
AAGCATTTTTTTCACTGCATTCTAGTTGTGGTTTGTCCAAACTCATCAATGTATCTTAAGGCGTAAATTG
TAAGCGTTAATATTTTGTTAAAATTCGCGTTAAATTTTTGTTAAATCAGCTCATTTTTTAACCAATAGGC
CGAAATCGGCAAAATCCCTTATAAATCAAAAGAATAGACCGAGATAGGGTTGAGTGTTGTTCCAGTTTGG
AACAAGAGTCCACTATTAAAGAACGTGGACTCCAACGTCAAAGG
[49 nt withheld, positions 5365-5413]
TAATCAAGATAACTTCGTATAGCATACATTATACGAAGTTATCCCGTCATGGCTTCTCCACCTAAGAAGA
AGAGAAAGGTGGGAAGCATGGATAAGAAGTATAGCATCGGCCTGGATATTGGAACTAACTCCGTGGGTTG
GGCAGTGATTACAGACGACTACAAGGTCCCTAGCAAGAAATTTAAGGTGCTGGGTAACACCGACAGGCAC
AGCATCAAGAAAAATCTGATTGGAGCCCTGCTGTTCGGTTCTGGAGAGACTGCCGAAGCAACACGCCTGA
AAAGAACAGCAAGAAGGCGCTATACCAGAAGGAAGAATAGAATCTGTTACCTGCAGGAGATTTTCTCTAA
CGAAATGGCTAAGGTGGACGATTCATTCTTTCATAGGCTGGAGGAAAGTTTCCTGGTCGAGGAAGATAAG
AAACACGAGCGCCATCCTATCTTTGGAAACATTGTGGACGAGGTCGCCTATCACGAAAAATACCCAACCA
TCTATCATCTGCGCAAGAAACTGGCTGACTCTACTGATAAAGCCGACCTGAGACTGATCTATCTGGCTCT
GGCCCACATGATTAAGTTCAGGGGTCATTTTCTGATCGAGGGCGATCTGAACCCCGACAATTCCGATGTG
GACAAGCTGTTCATCCAGCTGGTCCAGATTTACAATCAGCTGTTTGAGGAAAACCCTATTAATGCTTCCA
GAGTGGACGCAAAAGCTATCCTGTCAGCCAGGCTGTCCAAGTCACGCAGACTGGAGAACCTGATTGCACA
GCTGCCCGGAGAAAAGAGGAACGGTCTGTTTGGAAATCTGATCGCTCTGAGTCTGGGCCTGACTCCTAAC
TTCAAAAGCAATTTTGATCTGGCTGAGGACGCCAAACTGCAGCTGTCAAAGGACACATATGACGATGACC
TGGATAACCTGCTGGCACAGATCGGAGATCAGTACGCTGACCTGTTCCTGGCTGCCAAAAATCTGTCCGA
CGCAATCCTGCTGTCAGATATTCTGAGAGTGAACAGCGAGATTACAAAAGCACCTCTGAGTGCCAGCATG
ATCAAGAGATATGACGAGCACCATCAGGATCTGACCCTGCTGAAGGCTCTGGTCAGGCAGCAGCTGCCAG
AGAAGTACAAGGAAATTTTCTTTGATCAGTCCAAGAACGGCTACGCCGGTTATATCGACGGAGGCGCATC
ACAGGAGGAATTCTACAAGTTTATCAAACCTATTCTGGAGAAGATGGACGGAACTGAGGAACTGCTGGTG
AAACTGAATAGAGAGGACCTGCTGAGGAAGCAGCGCACATTTGATAACGGTTCCATCCCACACCAGATTC
ATCTGGGAGAGCTGCACGCTATCCTGAGGCGCCAGGAAGACTTCTACCCCTTTCTGAAAGATAACCGCGA
GAAGATCGAAAAAATTCTGACCTTCAGAATCCCTTACTATGTGGGTCCACTGGCTCGCGGAAACAGCAGA
TTTGCCTGGATGACTCGCAAATCCGAGGAAACCATTACTCCTTGGAACTTCGAGGAAGTGGTCGATAAGG
GCGCCTCTGCACAGTCCTTCATCGAGAGAATGACTAATTTTGACAAAAACCTGCCCAATGAGAAAGTGCT
GCCTAAGCACTCCCTGCTGTACGAGTATTTCACTGTCTATAACGAACTGACAAAGGTGAAATACGTCACC
GAGGGCATGAGAAAGCCAGCCTTCCTGTCAGGAGAGCAGAAGAAAGCAATCGTGGATCTGCTGTTTAAAA
CCAACAGGAAAGTGACTGTCAAGCAGCTGAAGGAGGACTACTTCAAGAAAATTGAATGCTTCGATTCCGT
GGAGATCAGCGGAGTCGAAGACAGATTTAACGCAAGCCTGGGCGCTTACCACGATCTGCTGAAGATCATT
AAGGATAAAGACTTCCTGGACAACGAGGAAAATGAGGATATCCTGGAAGACATTGTGCTGACACTGACCC
TGTTTGAGGACAGAGGAATGATCGAGGAAAGACTGAAAACCTATGCTCATCTGTTCGATGACAAGGTGAT
GAAACAGCTGAAGAGAAGGCGCTACACTGGCTGGGGTAGACTGAGCAGGAAGCTGATCAACGGCATTAGG
GATAAACAGTCAGGAAAGACAATCCTGGACTTTCTGAAAAGTGATGGCTTCGCCAACCGCAATTTTATGC
AGCTGATTCACGATGACAGTCTGACCTTCAAAGAGGACATCCAGAAGGCTCAGGTGTCTGGACAGGGCCA
CTCCCTGCATGAGCAGATTGCAAACCTGGCTGGAAGCCCAGCCATCAAGAAAGGCATTCTGCAGACAGTG
AAAATCGTCGATGAGCTGGTGAAAGTCATGGGCCATAAGCCCGAAAACATCGTGATTGAGATGGCTCGCG
AAAATCAGACAACCCAGAAGGGTCAGAAGAACAGTAGAGAGAGGATGAAAAGAATCGAGGAAGGCATTAA
GGAGCTGGGTAGCCAGATCCTGAAAGAGCACCCAGTGGAAAACACACAGCTGCAGAATGAGAAGCTGTAT
CTGTACTATCTGCAGAATGGAAGAGATATGTACGTGGACCAGGAGCTGGATATTAACAGGCTGTCTGATT
ACGACGTGGATCATATCGTCCCCCAGAGTTTCATCAAAGATGACAGCATTGACAACAAGGTGCTGACCAG
GTCCGACAAAAACAGAGGAAAATCAGATAATGTCCCTAGTGAGGAAGTGGTCAAGAAAATGAAGAACTAC
TGGAGACAGCTGCTGAATGCCAAACTGATCACTCAGAGGAAGTTTGATAACCTGACAAAAGCAGAGCGCG
GTGGACTGTCAGAACTGGACAAAGCTGGATTCATCAAGAGGCAGCTGGTGGAAACACGCCAGATCACTAA
ACACGTCGCACAGATTCTGGATAGTCGCATGAACACAAAGTACGATGAGAATGACAAACTGATCAGAGAA
GTGAAGGTCATTACCCTGAAGAGTAAACTGGTCAGCGACTTTAGGAAAGATTTCCAGTTTTATAAGGTCC
GCGAGATTAACAATTATCACCATGCCCATGACGCATACCTGAACGCCGTGGTCGGTACCGCACTGATCAA
GAAATACCCAAAACTGGAGAGCGAATTCGTGTACGGAGACTATAAGGTGTACGATGTCAGAAAAATGATC
GCCAAGTCCGAGCAGGAAATTGGAAAAGCTACTGCCAAGTATTTCTTTTACTCAAACATCATGAATTTCT
TTAAGACAGAGATCACCCTGGCCAATGGAGAAATCCGCAAAAGGCCCCTGATTGAGACAAACGGAGAGAC
AGGCGAAATCGTGTGGGACAAAGGCAGAGATTTTGCAACCGTGAGGAAGGTCCTGAGCATGCCTCAAGTG
AATATCGTCAAGAAAACTGAGGTGCAGACAGGCGGTTTCTCAAAAGAAAGTATTCTGCCAAAACGCAACT
CTGATAAGCTGATCGCTAGAAAGAAAGACTGGGACCCTAAGAAGTATGGAGGCTTTGACTCTCCCACTGT
GGCATACTCCGTCCTGGTGGTCGCTAAG
